>Addgene plasmid #154537 | pEPYC0CM0312 | depositor full sequence | sequence record 299409 | pEPYC0CM0312 sequence 2337 bps
CACATCTTGCGAATATATGTGTAGAAACTGCCGGAAATCGTCGTGGTATTCACTCCAGAGTGATGAAAAC
GTTTCAGTTTGCTCATGGAAAACGGTGTAACAAGGGTGAACACTATCCCATATCACCAGCTCACCGTCTT
TCATTGCCATACGAAATTCCGGATGAGCATTCATCAGGCGGGCAAGAATGTGAATAAAGGCCGGATAAAA
CTTGTGCTTATTTTTCTTTACGGTCTTTAAAAAGGCCGTAATATCCAGCTGAACGGTCTGGTTATAGGTA
CATTGAGCAACTGACTGAAATGCCTCAAAATGTTCTTTACGATGCCATTGGGATATATCAACGGTGGTAT
ATCCAGTGATTTTTTTCTCCATTTTAGCTTCCTTAGCTCCTGAAAATCTCGATAACTCAAAAAATACGCC
CGGTAGTGATCTTATTTCATTATGGTGAAAGTTGGAACCTCTTACGTGCCCGATCAACTCGAGTGCCACC
TGACGTCTAAGAAACCATTATTATCATGACATTAACCTATAAAAATAGGCGTATCACGAGGCAGAATTTC
AGATAAAAAAAATCCTTAGCTTTCGCTAAGGATGATTTCTGGAATTCGCGGCCGCTTCTAGAGCGATGAG
TGGTCTCGGGAGGGAGGCGTGTCGTTTTAGTGAGGTCATTCAAGATCTCTCTGCCGACAGTGGTCCCAAA
GATGGACCCCAAGAGGTTCCAACCACGTCTACAAAGCAAGTGGATTGATGTGACATCTCCACTGACGTAA
GGGATGACGCACAATCCCACTATTACTGTTGGACTCTGAAGAAGATACCTATATAAGGTTTTGCTATTCA
TTGAAAGCAGTAGTGACTGATTTGTATATATACTTGAGACCACTCATCGCGACTAGTAGCGGCCGCTGCA
GTCCGGCAAAAAAGGGCAAGGTGTCACCACCCTGCCCTTTTTCTTTAAAACCGAAAAGATTACTTCGCGT
TATGCAGGCTTCCTCGCTCACTGACTCGCTGCGCTCGGTCGTTCGGCTGCGGCGAGCGGTATCAGCTCAC
TCAAAGGCGGTAATACGGTTATCCACAGAATCAGGGGATAACGCAGGAAAGAACATGTGAGCAAAAGGCC
AGCAAAAGGCCAGGAACCGTAAAAAGGCCGCGTTGCTGGCGTTTTTCCACAGGCTCCGCCCCCCTGACGA
GCATCACAAAAATCGACGCTCAAGTCAGAGGTGGCGAAACCCGACAGGACTATAAAGATACCAGGCGTTT
CCCCCTGGAAGCTCCCTCGTGCGCTCTCCTGTTCCGACCCTGCCGCTTACCGGATACCTGTCCGCCTTTC
TCCCTTCGGGAAGCGTGGCGCTTTCTCATAGCTCACGCTGTAGGTATCTCAGTTCGGTGTAGGTCGTTCG
CTCCAAGCTGGGCTGTGTGCACGAACCCCCCGTTCAGCCCGACCGCTGCGCCTTATCCGGTAACTATCGT
CTTGAGTCCAACCCGGTAAGACACGACTTATCGCCACTGGCAGCAGCCACTGGTAACAGGATTAGCAGAG
CGAGGTATGTAGGCGGTGCTACAGAGTTCTTGAAGTGGTGGCCTAACTACGGCTACACTAGAAGAACAGT
ATTTGGTATCTGCGCTCTGCTGAAGCCAGTTACCTTCGGAAAAAGAGTTGGTAGCTCTTGATCCGGCAAA
CAAACCACCGCTGGTAGCGGTGGTTTTTTTGTTTGCAAGCAGCAGATTACGCGCAGAAAAAAAGGATCTC
AAGAAGATCCTTTGATCTTTTCTACGGGGTCTGACGCTCAGTGGAACGAAAACTCACGTTAAGGGATTTT
GGTCATGAGATTATCAAAAAGGATCTTCACCTAGATCCTTTTAAATTAAAAATGAAGTTTTAAATCAATC
TAAAGTATATATGAGTAAACTTGGTCTGACAGCTCGAGGCTTGGATTCTCACCAATAAAAAACGCCCGGC
GGCAACCGAGCGTTCTGAACAAATCCAGATGGAGTTCTGAGGTCATTACTGGATCTATCAACAGGAGTCC
AAGCGAGCTCGATATCAAATTACGCCCCGCCCTGCCACTCGTCGCAGTACTGTTGTAATTCATTAAGCAT
TCTGCCGACATGGAAGCCATCACAAACGGCATGATGAACCTGAATCGCCAGCGGCATCAGCACCTTGTCG
CCTTGCGTATAATATTTGCCCATGGTGAAAACGGGGGCGAAGAAGTTGTCCATATTGGCCACGTTTAAAT
CAAAACTGGTGAAACTCACCCAGGGATTGGCTGATACGAAAAACATATTCTCAATAAACCCTTTAGGGAA
ATAGGCCAGGTTTTCACCGTAACACGC
Features (pLannotate 1.2.2; 10 found; start..end, strand, type, name):
    373..470     -  promoter       cat promoter: promoter of the E. coli cat gene encoding chloramphenicol acetyltransferase
    556..599     -  terminator     bacterial terminator: putative bacterial transcription terminator
    602..623     +  misc_feature   BioBrick prefix: BioBrick prefix for parts that do not start with "ATG"
    666..710     +  promoter       CaMV 35S promoter (fragment): strong constitutive promoter from cauliflower mosaic virus
    711..793     +  promoter       CaMV 35S promoter (fragment): strong constitutive promoter from cauliflower mosaic virus
    892..911     +  misc_feature   BioBrick suffix: universal suffix for all parts
    912..969     +  terminator     his operon terminator: This putative transcriptin terminator from the E. coli his operon has a 2-bp deletion introduced during synthesis. Its efficiency has not been determined.
   1164..1752    -  rep_origin     ori: high-copy-number ColE1/pMB1/pBR322/pUC origin of replication
   1935..2029    -  terminator     lambda t0 terminator: transcription terminator from phage lambda
   2053..372     -  CDS            cat (across the origin): CAT_ECOLX - Experimental evidence at protein level: Swiss-Prot protein existence level 1. This enzyme is an effector of chloramphenicol resistance in bacteria. From Escherichia coli. This protein is used as a marker in many commonly used cloning vectors, such as pACYC184.
