[The description below was written by a language model from this plasmid's Addgene catalogue record and pLannotate feature annotations shown in this document.]
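Description:
pEPYC0CM0312 is a small (2,337 bp) synthetic-biology plasmid that stores a Phytobricks Level 0 standard part, built in the pUDP2 backbone. It is a bacterial propagation vector only: replication depends on a high-copy ColE1/pUC-type origin, and selection is by chloramphenicol through the E. coli cat gene, which is driven by its native cat promoter and followed by the lambda t0 terminator. The part-holding region is flanked by BioBrick prefix and suffix sequences and insulated on either side by bacterial terminators (a putative terminator upstream and the his operon terminator downstream), which limit transcriptional read-through between the backbone and the stored part.

The insert is MinSyn_035, a fully synthetic sequence from a series of rationally designed minimal synthetic promoters for plants. It was cloned using BsmBI sites that were destroyed in the process, as is typical for Type IIS assembly of a part into a Level 0 acceptor. The feature annotation detects two adjacent short fragments of the CaMV 35S promoter within the insert region, suggesting that the design draws on 35S-derived sequence. The record does not spell out the full architecture of the part, including any cis-regulatory elements placed around these fragments. There is no coding sequence, reporter, plant selectable marker or T-DNA border in this plasmid. The part is therefore not meant to function on its own. It is intended as a reusable promoter module to be combined with other standard parts in higher-level constructs for plant expression, where its strength and behaviour as a compact regulatory element can be tested or exploited.
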