Addgene plasmid #154537: pEPYC0CM0312
Purpose: Phytobricks Level 0 part
Depositing lab: Nicola Patron. Depositing organization: Earlham Institute. Publication: Rational design of minimal synthetic promoters for plants. Cai YM, Kallam K, Tidd H, Gendarini G, Salzman A, Patron NJ. Nucleic Acids Res. 2020 Aug 28. pii: 5897334. doi: 10.1093/nar/gkaa682. PubMed 32856047.
Backbone
  Vector backbone: pUDP2
  Vector type: Synthetic Biology
Growth in bacteria
  Bacterial resistance: Chloramphenicol, 25 μg/mL
  Growth temperature: 37°C
  Growth strain: NEB Stable
  Copy number: High Copy
Gene/Insert
  Gene/Insert name: MinSyn_035
  Species: Synthetic
  Cloning method: Restriction Enzyme; 5′ cloning site BsmBi (destroyed during cloning); 3′ cloning site BsmBi (destroyed during cloning)
Terms and licenses: Academic/Nonprofit Terms; Industry Terms: Not Available to Industry
Depositor comments: Please visit https://www.biorxiv.org/content/10.1101/2020.05.14.095406v1 for bioRxiv preprint.
How to cite: pEPYC0CM0312 was a gift from Nicola Patron (Addgene plasmid # 154537 ; http://n2t.net/addgene:154537 ; RRID:Addgene_154537)
